Addgene plasmid #16020: pCMV6 Myc PAK5 K478M
Depositing lab: Jonathan Chernoff. Depositing organization: Institute for Cancer Research d/b/a the Research Institute of Fox Chase Cancer Center. Publication: p21-Activated kinase 5 (Pak5) localizes to mitochondria and inhibits apoptosis by phosphorylating BAD. Cotteret S, Jaffer ZM, Beeser A, Chernoff J. Mol Cell Biol. 2003 Aug . 23(16):5526-39. 10.1128/MCB.23.16.5526-5539.2003 PubMed 12897128.
Backbone
  Vector backbone: pCMV6-myc
  Backbone size w/o insert (bp): 4900
  Vector type: Mammalian Expression
Growth in bacteria
  Bacterial resistance: Ampicillin, 100 μg/mL
  Growth temperature: 37°C
  Growth strain: DH5alpha
  Copy number: High Copy
Gene/Insert
  Gene/Insert name: PAK5
  Species: H. sapiens (human)
  Insert size (bp): 2200
  Mutation: K478M: kinase dead
  Entrez Gene: PAK5 (a.k.a. PAK7)
  Tag / fusion protein: Myc (N terminal on backbone)
  Cloning method: Restriction Enzyme; 5′ cloning site BamHI/BglII (destroyed during cloning); 3′ cloning site EcoRI (not destroyed)
  Sequencing primers: 5′ CMV-F
Terms and licenses: Academic/Nonprofit Terms; Industry Terms: Not Available to Industry
Depositor comments: Order of elements: SalI-Myc-XbaI-Pak5-EcoRI
How to cite: pCMV6 Myc PAK5 K478M was a gift from Jonathan Chernoff (Addgene plasmid # 16020 ; http://n2t.net/addgene:16020 ; RRID:Addgene_16020)
