[The description below was written by a language model from this plasmid's Addgene catalogue record.]
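Description:
pCMV6 Myc PAK5 K478M is a mammalian expression plasmid built on the pCMV6-myc backbone (about 4.9 kb without insert) that carries a roughly 2.2 kb human PAK5 (also known as PAK7) coding sequence. It is propagated in E. coli as a high-copy plasmid under ampicillin selection. The record does not list a mammalian selection marker or name the origin of replication. It also does not explicitly state the promoter, although the backbone name and the use of a CMV forward sequencing primer point to expression from the cytomegalovirus immediate-early promoter, which gives strong constitutive transcription in most transfected mammalian cell lines.

The insert encodes p21-activated kinase 5 with a K478M substitution, annotated as kinase dead. Replacing a key lysine in a kinase domain in this way is a standard means of abolishing phosphotransfer activity while leaving the rest of the protein intact. An N-terminal Myc epitope supplied by the backbone is fused to the kinase, allowing detection by immunoblotting or immunofluorescence and recovery by immunoprecipitation with anti-Myc antibodies. The fragment was inserted by restriction cloning, with a BamHI/BglII junction at the 5′ end that was destroyed in the process and an intact EcoRI site at the 3′ end. The depositor gives the element order as SalI, Myc, XbaI, Pak5, EcoRI.

The associated work concerns PAK5 localization to mitochondria and its inhibition of apoptosis through phosphorylation of BAD. In that context the construct serves as a catalytically inactive control, used alongside active PAK5 to test whether a given effect depends on kinase activity.
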