>Addgene plasmid #16020 | pCMV6 Myc PAK5 K478M | addgene partial sequence | sequence record 22386 | hGH-PA-R 5'-CCAGCTTGGTTCCCAATAGA-3'
ACCACCCCCCTCCACCCCATAATATTATAGAAGGACACCTAGTCAGACAAAATGATGCAACTTAATTTTA
TTAGGACAAGGCTGGTGGGCACTGGAGTGGCAACTTCCAGGGCCAGGAGAGGCACTGGGGAGGGGTCACA
GGGATGCCACGGAATTCAGTGATGCCTGTATTGTCTCATGAGGGGGACGATGCAAGACGGTGGACCTGCT
AGTTTTAAGAATGGATGTCCGAGGAGTTCCTGGGCTGTTGCTCTCTGAGAGGGCTCCCTCACCAACATCA
AGTCTAGGAATCCCCGGAGCACTGAAGAAACCTTGTGTAGGTCCTTCACTCTTGGAGGTAAACTGTCCCG
GATCCTCCGCATCGCCTGGAGGGGAGGCTCATTGAAGTAGGGGGGCTCGCCATCAATCATTTCTATCACC
ATGATCCCGAGGGACCAGATGTCCACCTCTGTCCCATAAGGTAGTCTAGAAATCACCTCAGGGGCCATCC
AGTAGGGAGTGCCAACCAATGATTTCCTCTTCGGCACCTCTTTGGAAACTTGAGCACAGAAACCAAAATC
AGACAACTTTATCCGGCCATCGCTTGTCAGGAGGATGGAGTCACTTTTTATGTCCCTGTGAATCACTCCT
TGGTTATG
